Addgene plasmid #106735: gh64
Purpose: expression of gRNA targeting B4GALT4
Depositing lab: Eric-Paul Bennett. Depositing organization: University of Copenhagen. Publication: A validated gRNA library for CRISPR/Cas9 targeting of the human glycosyltransferase genome. Narimatsu Y, Joshi HJ, Zhang Y, Gomes C, Chen YH, Lorenzetti F, Furukawa S, Schjoldager K, Hansen L, Clausen H, Bennett EP, Wandall HH. Glycobiology. 2018 Jan 5. pii: 4791732. doi: 10.1093/glycob/cwx101. PubMed 29315387.
Backbone
  Vector backbone: EPB104
  Backbone manufacturer: Eric-Paul Bennett (Addgene plasmid # 68369)
  Backbone size w/o insert (bp): 2376
  Vector type: Mammalian Expression
Growth in bacteria
  Bacterial resistance: Ampicillin, 100 μg/mL
  Growth temperature: 37°C
  Growth strain: DH5alpha
  Copy number: High Copy
Gene/Insert
  Gene/Insert name: B4GALT4
  gRNA/shRNA sequence: ACCCACGAAGTAGTTACTGG
  Species: H. sapiens (human)
  Entrez Gene: B4GALT4 (a.k.a. B4Gal-T4, beta4Gal-T4)
  Cloning method: Restriction Enzyme; 5′ cloning site unknown (unknown if destroyed); 3′ cloning site unknown (unknown if destroyed)
  Sequencing primers: 5′ T7NP
Terms and licenses: Academic/Nonprofit Terms; Industry Terms: Not Available to Industry
How to cite: gh64 was a gift from Eric-Paul Bennett (Addgene plasmid # 106735 ; http://n2t.net/addgene:106735 ; RRID:Addgene_106735)
