[The description below was written by a language model from this plasmid's Addgene catalogue record and pLannotate feature annotations shown in this document.]
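Description:
gh64 is a small (about 2.7 kb) mammalian guide RNA expression plasmid built on the EPB104 backbone and designed to deliver a single CRISPR/Cas9 guide against human B4GALT4, which encodes a beta-1,4-galactosyltransferase. It belongs to a validated gRNA library covering the human glycosyltransferase genes. In bacteria it is maintained by a high-copy ColE1/pUC-type origin and selected with ampicillin through the β-lactamase gene and its native promoter. The annotation also picks up short fragments of an M13 origin, lacZα, lacI and an RSF origin. These appear to be remnants of the parental cloning vector rather than functional elements.

The functional unit is a compact RNA polymerase III cassette. A human U6 promoter drives transcription of the 20-nucleotide B4GALT4-targeting spacer, which lies in the gap between the promoter and the annotated Streptococcus pyogenes gRNA scaffold, so that the transcript is a complete single guide RNA. A T7 promoter sits just upstream of the U6 promoter and, according to the record, is the priming site for sequence verification of the insert. The spacer was inserted by restriction enzyme cloning, although the sites used are not recorded.

The plasmid carries no Cas9 coding sequence, no mammalian selection marker and no reporter, so the nuclease must be provided separately, for example from a co-transfected plasmid or a Cas9-expressing cell line. Its use is to introduce targeted breaks at B4GALT4 in human cells, typically to generate knockouts for studying the role of this enzyme in glycosylation.
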