Features (pLannotate 1.2.2; 10 found; start..end, strand, type, name):
      3..134     -  rep_origin     M13 ori (fragment): M13 bacteriophage origin of replication; arrow indicates direction of (+) strand synthesis
    155..311     -  CDS            lacZα (fragment): LacZα fragment of β-galactosidase; lacZ fragment
    320..338     +  promoter       T7 promoter: promoter for bacteriophage T7 RNA polymerase
    398..638     +  promoter       U6 promoter: RNA polymerase III promoter for human U6 snRNA
    668..743     +  misc_RNA       gRNA scaffold: guide RNA scaffold for the Streptococcus pyogenes CRISPR/Cas9 system
    790..837     -  CDS            lacI (fragment): lac repressor; lacI; The lac repressor binds to the lac operator to inhibit transcription in E. coli. This inhibition can be relieved by adding lactose or isopropyl-β-D-thiogalactopyranoside (IPTG).
    874..914     -  rep_origin     RSF ori (fragment): Plasmids containing the RSF 1030 origin of replication can be propagated in E. coli cells that contain additional plasmids with compatible origins.
    992..1580    -  rep_origin     ori: high-copy-number ColE1/pMB1/pBR322/pUC origin of replication
   1751..2611    -  CDS            AmpR: β-lactamase; bla; confers resistance to ampicillin, carbenicillin, and related antibiotics
   2612..2716    -  promoter       AmpR promoter: bla
>Addgene plasmid #106735 | gh64 | addgene full sequence | sequence record 221019 | Addgene Assembled Full Sequence
CTAAATTGTAAGCGTTAATATTTTGTTAAAATTCGCGTTAAATTTTTGTTAAATCAGCTCATTTTTTAAC
CAATAGGCCGAAATCGGCAAAATCCCTTATAAATCAAAAGAATAGACCGAGATAGGGTTGAGTGGCCGCT
ACAGGGCGCTCCCATTCGCCATTCAGGCTGCGCAACTGTTGGGAAGGGCGTTTCGGTGCGGGCCTCTTCG
CTATTACGCCAGCTGGCGAAAGGGGGATGTGCTGCAAGGCGATTAAGTTGGGTAACGCCAGGGTTTTCCC
AGTCACGACGTTGTAAAACGACGGCCAGTGAGCGCGACGTAATACGACTCACTATAGGGCGAATTGGCGG
AAGGCCGTCAAGGCCACGTGTCTTGTCCAGAGCTCGATATCGAATTCGAGGGCCTATTTCCCATGATTCC
TTCATATTTGCATATACGATACAAGGCTGTTAGAGAGATAATTGGAATTAATTTGACTGTAAACACAAAG
ATATTAGTACAAAATACGTGACGTAGAAAGTAATAATTTCTTGGGTAGTTTGCAGTTTTAAAATTATGTT
TTAAAATGGACTATCATATGCTTACCGTAACTTGAAAGTATTTCGATTTCTTGGCTTTATATATCTTGTG
GAAAGGACGAAACACCGACCCACGAAGTAGTTACTGGGTTTTAGAGCTAGAAATAGCAAGTTAAAATAAG
GCTAGTCCGTTATCAACTTGAAAAAGTGGCACCGAGTCGGTGCTTTTTTTGGTACCTGGAGCACAAGACT
GGCCTCATGGGCCTTCCGCTCACTGCCCGCTTTCCAGTCGGGAAACCTGTCGTGCCAGCTGCATTAACAT
GGTCATAGCTGTTTCCTTGCGTATTGGGCGCTCTCCGCTTCCTCGCTCACTGACTCGCTGCGCTCGGTCG
TTCGGGTAAAGCCTGGGGTGCCTAATGAGCAAAAGGCCAGCAAAAGGCCAGGAACCGTAAAAAGGCCGCG
TTGCTGGCGTTTTTCCATAGGCTCCGCCCCCCTGACGAGCATCACAAAAATCGACGCTCAAGTCAGAGGT
GGCGAAACCCGACAGGACTATAAAGATACCAGGCGTTTCCCCCTGGAAGCTCCCTCGTGCGCTCTCCTGT
TCCGACCCTGCCGCTTACCGGATACCTGTCCGCCTTTCTCCCTTCGGGAAGCGTGGCGCTTTCTCATAGC
TCACGCTGTAGGTATCTCAGTTCGGTGTAGGTCGTTCGCTCCAAGCTGGGCTGTGTGCACGAACCCCCCG
TTCAGCCCGACCGCTGCGCCTTATCCGGTAACTATCGTCTTGAGTCCAACCCGGTAAGACACGACTTATC
GCCACTGGCAGCAGCCACTGGTAACAGGATTAGCAGAGCGAGGTATGTAGGCGGTGCTACAGAGTTCTTG
AAGTGGTGGCCTAACTACGGCTACACTAGAAGAACAGTATTTGGTATCTGCGCTCTGCTGAAGCCAGTTA
CCTTCGGAAAAAGAGTTGGTAGCTCTTGATCCGGCAAACAAACCACCGCTGGTAGCGGTGGTTTTTTTGT
TTGCAAGCAGCAGATTACGCGCAGAAAAAAAGGATCTCAAGAAGATCCTTTGATCTTTTCTACGGGGTCT
GACGCTCAGTGGAACGAAAACTCACGTTAAGGGATTTTGGTCATGAGATTATCAAAAAGGATCTTCACCT
AGATCCTTTTAAATTAAAAATGAAGTTTTAAATCAATCTAAAGTATATATGAGTAAACTTGGTCTGACAG
TTACCAATGCTTAATCAGTGAGGCACCTATCTCAGCGATCTGTCTATTTCGTTCATCCATAGTTGCCTGA
CTCCCCGTCGTGTAGATAACTACGATACGGGAGGGCTTACCATCTGGCCCCAGTGCTGCAATGATACCGC
GAGAACCACGCTCACCGGCTCCAGATTTATCAGCAATAAACCAGCCAGCCGGAAGGGCCGAGCGCAGAAG
TGGTCCTGCAACTTTATCCGCCTCCATCCAGTCTATTAATTGTTGCCGGGAAGCTAGAGTAAGTAGTTCG
CCAGTTAATAGTTTGCGCAACGTTGTTGCCATTGCTACAGGCATCGTGGTGTCACGCTCGTCGTTTGGTA
TGGCTTCATTCAGCTCCGGTTCCCAACGATCAAGGCGAGTTACATGATCCCCCATGTTGTGCAAAAAAGC
GGTTAGCTCCTTCGGTCCTCCGATCGTTGTCAGAAGTAAGTTGGCCGCAGTGTTATCACTCATGGTTATG
GCAGCACTGCATAATTCTCTTACTGTCATGCCATCCGTAAGATGCTTTTCTGTGACTGGTGAGTACTCAA
CCAAGTCATTCTGAGAATAGTGTATGCGGCGACCGAGTTGCTCTTGCCCGGCGTCAATACGGGATAATAC
CGCGCCACATAGCAGAACTTTAAAAGTGCTCATCATTGGAAAACGTTCTTCGGGGCGAAAACTCTCAAGG
ATCTTACCGCTGTTGAGATCCAGTTCGATGTAACCCACTCGTGCACCCAACTGATCTTCAGCATCTTTTA
CTTTCACCAGCGTTTCTGGGTGAGCAAAAACAGGAAGGCAAAATGCCGCAAAAAAGGGAATAAGGGCGAC
ACGGAAATGTTGAATACTCATACTCTTCCTTTTTCAATATTATTGAAGCATTTATCAGGGTTATTGTCTC
ATGAGCGGATACATATTTGAATGTATTTAGAAAAATAAACAAATAGGGGTTCCGCGCACATTTCCCCGAA
AAGTGCCAC
