>Addgene plasmid #106735 | gh64 | addgene partial sequence | sequence record 221020 | hU6-F
AATTGGAATTAATTTGACTGTAAACACAAAGATATTAGTACAAAATACGTGACGTAGAAAGTAATAATTT
CTTGGGTAGTTTGCAGTTTTAAAATTATGTTTTAAAATGGACTATCATATGCTTACCGTAACTTGAAAGT
ATTTCGATTTCTTGGCTTTATATATCTTGTGGAAAGGACGAAACACCGACCCACGAAGTAGTTACTGGGT
TTTAGAGCTAGAAATAGCAAGTTAAAATAAGGCTAGTCCGTTATCAACTTGAAAAAGTGGCACCGAGTCG
GTGCTTTTTTTGGTACCTGGAGCACAAGACTGGCCTCATGGGCCTTCCGCTCACTGCCCGCTTTCCAGTC
GGGAAACCTGTCGTGCCAGCTGCATTAACATGGTCATAGCTGTTTCCTTGCGTATTGGGCGCTCTCCGCT
TCCTCGCTCACTGACTCGCTGCGCTCGGTCGTTCGGGTAAAGCCTGGGGTGCCTAATGAGCAAAAGGCCA
GCAAAAGGCCAGGAACCGTAAAAAGGCCGCGTTGCTGGCGTTTTTCCATAGGCTCCGCCCCCCTGACGAG
CATCACAAAAATCGACGCTCAAGTCAGAGGTGGCGAAACCCGACAGGACTATAAAGATACCAGGCGTTTC
CCCCTGGAAGCTCCCTCGTGCGCTCTCCTGTTCCGACCCTGCCGCTTACCGGATACCTGTCCGCCTTTCT
CCCTTCGGGAAGCGTGGCGCTTTCTCATAGCTCACGCTGTAGGTATCTCAGTTCGGTGTAGGTCGTTCGC
TCCAAGCTGGGCTGTGTGCACGAACCCCCCGTTCAGCCCGACCGCTGCGCCTTATCCGGTAACTATCGTC
TTGAGTCCAACCCGGTAAGACACGACTTATCGCCACTGGCAGCAGCCACTGGTAACAGGATTAGCAGAGC
GAGGTATGTAGG
